Addgene plasmid #164897: pANY4
Purpose: Two valuable constructs for either IPTG-induced or temperature-induced expression can be simultaneously obtained in a single cloning process by utilizing plasmid pANY4.
Depositing lab: Yingfeng An. Depositing organization: Shenyang Agricultural University.
Backbone
  Vector backbone: pANY4
  Backbone manufacturer: Yingfeng An
  Vector type: Bacterial Expression
Growth in bacteria
  Bacterial resistance: Kanamycin, 50 μg/mL
  Growth temperature: 37°C
  Growth strain: ccdB Survival
  Copy number: High Copy
Gene/Insert
  Gene/Insert name: ccdB cassette
  Species: Synthetic
  Tag / fusion protein: His-tag (N terminal on insert); His-tag (C terminal on insert)
  Cloning method: Restriction Enzyme; 5′ cloning site unknown (unknown if destroyed); 3′ cloning site unknown (unknown if destroyed)
  Sequencing primers: 5′ unknown
Terms and licenses: Academic/Nonprofit Terms; Industry Terms: Not Available to Industry
Depositor comments: Plasmid containing T7 promoter and pR18/pL18 in the complementary DNA strands for IPTG-induced or temperature-induced protein expression.
How to cite: pANY4 was a gift from Yingfeng An (Addgene plasmid # 164897 ; http://n2t.net/addgene:164897 ; RRID:Addgene_164897)
