[The description below was written by a language model from this plasmid's Addgene catalogue record and pLannotate feature annotations shown in this document.]
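Description:
pANY4 is a small (about 3.8 kb) high-copy bacterial expression and cloning vector that yields two differently regulated expression constructs from a single cloning reaction. It replicates from a ColE1/pUC-type origin and is selected with kanamycin through an aph(3')-Ia (KanR) gene. Because it carries an active ccdB gene, it has to be maintained in a ccdB-tolerant strain.

The cloning region is a ccdB counter-selection cassette: the gyrase-poisoning toxin gene ccdB preceded by a fragment of ccdA. It is flanked by promoters that face each other on opposite strands. On one side are a T7 promoter and the phage T7 gene 10 ribosome binding site, which drive IPTG-inducible expression in hosts that supply T7 RNA polymerase. On the other side, reading in the reverse direction, are lambda-derived promoters that the depositor calls pR18/pL18. The annotation software detects these only as a PL-like promoter fragment and a short cro fragment. They are controlled by a temperature-sensitive lambda cI repressor (A67T) encoded on the plasmid, so raising the temperature inactivates the repressor and switches on transcription. A T7 terminator lies downstream of the repressor gene.

Replacing ccdB with a gene of interest removes the toxin, so only recombinants survive in ordinary strains. The insert's orientation then determines whether it is read from the T7 promoter or the heat-inducible promoters, giving both construct types at once. The record lists His tags at both the N and C termini of the insert, although the feature table annotates only one His-tag fragment, on the reverse strand. The restriction sites used for cloning are not stated. The small PDK intron and SET1 fragment annotations are probably incidental sequence matches.
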