Features (pLannotate 1.2.2; 14 found; start..end, strand, type, name):
      1..19      +  promoter       T7 promoter: promoter for bacteriophage T7 RNA polymerase
     51..73      +  RBS            RBS: efficient ribosome binding site from bacteriophage T7 gene 10 (Olins and Rangwala, 1989)
    177..255     +  intron         PDK intron (fragment): pdk; modified pyruvate orthophosphate dikinase intron from Flaveria trinervia 3.0
    346..504     +  CDS            ccdA (fragment): CCDA_ECO57 - Also known as H, letA. Experimental evidence at protein level: Swiss-Prot protein existence level 1. Antitoxin component of a type II toxin-antitoxin (TA) system which inhibits the post-segregational killing (PSK) of plasmid-free cells, also referred to as a plasmid addiction system. Binds to and blocks the activity of CcdB; will also remove bound CcdB protein from the CcdB-GyrA complex by forming a CcdA-CcdB complex, a process termed rejuvenation. Functions as a transcriptional corepressor for the ccdAB operon, repression also requires CcdB (By similarity). From Escherichia coli
    509..811     +  CDS            ccdB: CCDB_ECOLI - Also known as G, letB, letD. Experimental evidence at protein level: Swiss-Prot protein existence level 1. Toxic component of a type II toxin-antitoxin (TA) system, functioning in plasmid maintainence. Responsible for the post- segregational killing (PSK) of plasmid-free cells, also referred to as a plasmid addiction system. Half-life of over 2 hours. Cell killing by CcdB is accompanied by filamentation, defects in chromosome and plasmid segregation, defects in cell division, formation of anucleate cells, decreased DNA synthesis and plasmid loss. Interferes with the activity of DN
    878..896     -  CDS            7xHis (fragment): 6xHis affinity tag
   1018..1049    -  promoter       PLtetO-1 promoter (fragment): modified phage lambda PL promoter with tet operator sites (Lutz and Bujard, 1997)
   1165..1233    -  CDS            cro (fragment): RCRO_LAMBD - Experimental evidence at protein level: Swiss-Prot protein existence level 1. Plays an essential role in the switch from lysogenic to lytic state and in fine-tuning the lytic phase activation. Mediates the de- repression of the lytic promoters from repression by cI at an early stage of prophage induction. Turns down the expression of the transcriptional activator cII, a factor that initiates the expression of repressor cI, the major component promoting latency. Additionally, cro is able to directly bind to the promoter region of cI thereby preventing the transcription of cI repres
   1334..2047    +  CDS            λ repressor (ts): temperature-sensitive variant of the phage λ repressor; cIts; thermosensitivity is conferred by the A67T mutation
   2048..2067    +  CDS            SET1 (fragment): solubility-enhancement tag derived from T7 phage gene 10B
   2075..2122    +  terminator     T7 terminator: transcription terminator for bacteriophage T7 RNA polymerase
   2190..2218    -  promoter       tet promoter: E. coli promoter for tetracycline efflux protein gene
   2231..3046    -  CDS            KanR: aminoglycoside phosphotransferase; aph(3')-Ia; confers resistance to kanamycin in bacteria or G418 (Geneticin®) in eukaryotes
   3168..3756    +  rep_origin     ori: high-copy-number ColE1/pMB1/pBR322/pUC origin of replication
>Addgene plasmid #164897 | pANY4 | addgene full sequence | sequence record 327986 | Addgene NGS Result
TAATACGACTCACTATAGGGAGACCACAACGGTTTCCCTCTAGAAATAATTTTGTTTAACTTTAAGAAGG
AGATATACATATGGGCCACCATCATCACCACCATGATTATGATATTCCAACTACCGAGAATTTGTATTTT
CAGGGGGGATCCACTAGTAGGCCTGTCGACGGTCAGTCCGGCTTACTAAAAGCCAGATAACAGTATGCGT
ATTTGCGCGCTGATTTTTGCGGTATAAGAATATATACTGATATGTATACCCGAAGTATGTCAAAAAGAGG
TATGCTATGAAGCAGCGTATTACAGTGACAGTTGACAGCGACAGCTATCAGTTGCTCAAGGCATATATGA
TGTCAATATCTCCGGTCTGGTAAGCACAACCATGCAGAATGAAGCCCGTCGTCTGCGTGCCGAACGCTGG
AAAGCGGAAAATCAGGAAGGGATGGCTGAGGTCGCCCGGTTTATTGAAATGAACGGCTCTTTTGCTGACG
AGAACAGGGGCTGGTGAAATGCAGTTTAAGGTTTACACCTATAAAAGAGAGAGCCGTTATCGTCTGTTTG
TGGATGTACAGAGTGATATTATTGACACGCCCGGGCGACGGATGGTGATCCCCCTGGCCAGTGCACGTCT
GCTGTCAGATAAAGTCTCCCGTGAACTTTACCCGGTGGTGCATATCGGGGATGAAAGCTGGCGCATGATG
ACCACCGATATGGCCAGTGTGCCGGTCTCCGTTATCGGGGAAGAAGTGGCTGATCTCAGCCACCGCGAAA
ATGACATCAAAAACGCCATTAACCTGATGTTCTGGGGAATATAAATGTCAGGCTCCCTTATACACAGCCA
GTCGACTGACCGTCAGGCCTCCATGGGAGCTCCTGCAGGTGATGGTGATGGTGATGCATATGTATATCTC
CTTAATTTTTAACCAATGCTTCGTTTCGTATCACACACCCCAAAGCCTTCTGCTTTGAATGCTGCCCTTC
TTCAGGGCTTAATTTTTAAGAGCGTCACCTTCATGGTGGTCAGTGCGTCCTGCTGATGTGCTCAGTATCA
CCGCCAGTGGTATTTATGTCAACACCGCCAGAGATAATTTATCACCGCAGATGGTTATCTGTATGTTTTT
TATATGAATTTATTTTTTGCAGGGGGGCATTGTTTGGTAGGTGAGAGATCTTTAGCTGTCTTGGTTTGCC
CAAAGCGCATTGCATAATCTTTCAGGGTTATGCGTTGTTCCATACAACCTCCTTAGTACATGCAACCATT
ATCACCGCCAGAGGTAAAATAGTCAACACGCACGGTGTTAGATATTTATCCCTTGCGGTGATAGATTTAA
CGTATGAGCACAAAAAAGAAACCATTAACACAAGAGCAGCTTGAGGACGCACGTCGCCTTAAAGCAATTT
ATGAAAAAAAGAAAAATGAACTTGGCTTATCCCAGGAATCTGTCGCAGACAAGATGGGGATGGGGCAGTC
AGGCGTTGGTGCTTTATTTAATGGCATCAATGCATTAAATGCTTATAACGCCGCATTGCTTACAAAAATT
CTCAAAGTTAGCGTTGAAGAATTTAGCCCTTCAATCGCCAGAGAAATCTACGAGATGTATGAAGCGGTTA
GTATGCAGCCGTCACTTAGAAGTGAGTATGAGTACCCTGTTTTTTCTCATGTTCAGGCAGGGATGTTCTC
ACCTAAGCTTAGAACCTTTACCAAAGGTGATGCGGAGAGATGGGTAAGCACAACCAAAAAAGCCAGTGAT
TCTGCATTCTGGCTTGAGGTTGAAGGTAATTCCATGACCGCACCAACAGGCTCCAAGCCAAGCTTTCCTG
ACGGAATGTTAATTCTCGTTGACCCTGAGCAGGCTGTTGAGCCAGGTGATTTCTGCATAGCCAGACTTGG
GGGTGATGAGTTTACCTTCAAGAAACTGATCAGGGATAGCGGTCAGGTGTTTTTACAACCACTAAACCCA
CAGTACCCAATGATCCCATGCAATGAGAGTTGTTCCGTTGTGGGGAAAGTTATCGCTAGTCAGTGGCCTG
AAGAGACGTTTGGCTGATTGGCTGCTGCCACCGCTGAGCAATAACTAGCATAACCCCTTGGGGCCTCTAA
ACGGGTCTTGAGGGGTTTTTTGCTGAAAGGAGGAACTATATCCGGATATCCCTGACTGCGTTAGCAATTT
AACTGTGATAAACTACCGCATTAAAGCTTATCGATGATAAGCTGTCAAACATGAGAATTCTTAGAAAAAC
TCATCGAGCATCAAATGAAACTGCAATTTATTCATATCAGGATTATCAATACCATATTTTTGAAAAAGCC
GTTTCTGTAATGAAGGAGAAAACTCACCGAGGCAGTTCCATAGGATGGCAAGATCCTGGTATCGGTCTGC
GATTCCGACTCGTCCAACATCAATACAACCTATTAATTTCCCCTCGTCAAAAATAAGGTTATCAAGTGAG
AAATCACCATGAGTGACGACTGAATCCGGTGAGAATGGCAAAAGTTTGTGCATTTCTTTCCAGACTTGTT
CAACAGGCCAGCCATTACGCTCGTCATCAAAATCACTCGCATCAACCAAACCGTTATTCATTCGTGATTG
CGCCTGAGCGAGACGAAATACGCGATCGCTGTTAAAAGGACAATTACAAACAGGAATCGAATGCAACCGG
CGCAGGAACACTGCCAGCGCATCAACAATATTTTCACCTGAATCAGGATATTCTTCTAATACCTGGAATG
CTGTTTTCCCGGGGATCGCAGTGGTGAGTAACCATGCGTCATCAGGAGTACGGATAAAATGCTTGATGGT
CGGAAGCGGCATAAATTCCGTCAGCCAGTTTAGTCTGACCATCTCATCTGTAACATCATTGGCAACGCTA
CCTTTGCCATGTTTCAGAAACAACTCTGGCGCATCGGGCTTCCCATACAATCGATAGATTGTCGCACCTG
ATTGCCCGACATTATCGCGAGCCCATTTATACCCATATAAATCAGCATCCATGTTGGAATTTAATCGCGG
CCTCGAGCAAGACGTTTCCCGTTGAATATGGCTCATAACACCCCTTGTATTACTGTTTATGTAAGCAGAC
AGTTTTATTGTTCATGACAAAAATCCCTTAACGTGAGTTTTCGTTCCACTGAGCGTCAGACCCCGTAGAA
AAGATCAAAGGATCTTCTTGAGATCCTTTTTTTCTGCGCGTAATCTGCTGCTTGCAAACAAAAAAACCAC
CGCTACCAGCGGTGGTTTGTTTGCCGGATCAAGAGCTACCAACTCTTTTTCCGAAGGTAACTGGCTTCAG
CAGAGCGCAGATACCAAATACTGTCCTTCTAGTGTAGCCGTAGTTAGGCCACCACTTCAAGAACTCTGTA
GCACCGCCTACATACCTCGCTCTGCTAATCCTGTTACCAGTGGCTGCTGCCAGTGGCGATAAGTCGTGTC
TTACCGGGTTGGACTCAAGACGATAGTTACCGGATAAGGCGCAGCGGTCGGGCTGAACGGGGGGTTCGTG
CACACAGCCCAGCTTGGAGCGAACGACCTACACCGAACTGAGATACCTACAGCGTGAGCTATGAGAAAGC
GCCACGCTTCCCGAAGGGAGAAAGGCGGACAGGTATCCGGTAAGCGGCAGGGTCGGAACAGGAGAGCGCA
CGAGGGAGCTTCCAGGGGGAAACGCCTGGTATCTTTATAGTCCTGTCGGGTTTCGCCACCTCTGACTTGA
GCGTCGATTTTTGTGATGCTCGTCAGGGGGGCGGAGCCTATGGAAAAACGCCAGCAACGCGGCCTTTTTA
CGGTTCCTGGCCTTTTGCTGGCCTTTGGTACCAGATCTCGATCCCGCGAAAT
